Addgene plasmid #147582: pAc5.1B-lambdaN-HA-Dm4E-T-NRE90AAA_T
Purpose: Insect Expression of Dm4E-T-NRE90AAA
Depositing lab: Elisa Izaurralde. Depositing organization: Max Planck Institute for Developmental Biology. Publication: 4E-BPs require non-canonical 4E-binding motifs and a lateral surface of eIF4E to repress translation. Igreja C, Peter D, Weiler C, Izaurralde E. Nat Commun. 2014 Sep 2;5:4790. doi: 10.1038/ncomms5790. PubMed 25179781.
Backbone
  Vector backbone: Unknown
  Vector type: Insect Expression
Growth in bacteria
  Bacterial resistance: Ampicillin, 100 μg/mL
  Growth temperature: 37°C
  Growth strain: DH5alpha
  Copy number: Low Copy
Gene/Insert
  Gene/Insert name: Dm4E-T-NRE90AAA
  Species: D. melanogaster (fly)
  Entrez Gene: 4E-T (a.k.a. Dmel_CG32016, CG11097, CG11232, CG32016, Dm4E-T, Dmel\CG32016)
  Cloning method: Unknown
Terms and licenses: Academic/Nonprofit Terms; Industry Terms: Not Available to Industry
Depositor comments: ORF extracted from CG32016 isoform C. NCBI:NM_166798.1, one variation L127S annotated as EST Plasmids from this collection were made available to the research community and donated after the lab closed. Please note that the sequence provided by the depositing laboratory may be theoretical/predicted or based on Sanger sequencing results. There may be discrepancies between sequencing results obtained by Addgene and the depositor sequence. If an Addgene verified sequence is not available, please contact before placing your order to request that our lab fully sequence the plasmid.
How to cite: pAc5.1B-lambdaN-HA-Dm4E-T-NRE90AAA_T was a gift from Elisa Izaurralde (Addgene plasmid # 147582 ; http://n2t.net/addgene:147582 ; RRID:Addgene_147582)
