[The description below was written by a language model from this plasmid's Addgene catalogue record and pLannotate feature annotations shown in this document.]
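Description:
pAc5.1B-lambdaN-HA-Dm4E-T-NRE90AAA_T is an 8.5 kb insect expression plasmid for producing a mutant form of the Drosophila melanogaster eIF4E-transporter protein (4E-T, CG32016) in fly cells. The catalogue lists the backbone as unknown, although the name and feature layout point to a pAc5.1B-type vector. The insert is driven by the constitutive Drosophila actin 5C (Ac5) promoter and followed by an SV40 polyadenylation signal. In E. coli the plasmid is maintained through a ColE1/pUC-type origin and selected with ampicillin via the bla gene and its promoter. The record describes it as low copy even though the annotated origin is of the high-copy class. Short fragments of a tetracycline resistance gene and SV40 large T antigen are backbone remnants with no evident function.

The 4E-T open reading frame was taken from isoform C and, according to the depositor, carries an L127S variation that is documented in EST data. The name suggests that the residues NRE at around position 90 were replaced with three alanines, but the record does not explain the mutation further. Upstream of the ORF the annotation detects a single HA epitope (scored as a fragment of 3xHA). The name also indicates a lambdaN peptide, which the feature table does not annotate. LambdaN binds BoxB RNA hairpins and is typically used to tether a protein to a reporter mRNA. A vector-derived V5 tag lies downstream of the ORF, but the record does not show whether it is translated. The associated publication concerns how 4E-binding proteins engage eIF4E through non-canonical motifs to repress translation, so this construct probably served in tethering or interaction assays comparing mutant and wild-type 4E-T.
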