Features (pLannotate 1.2.2; 10 found; start..end, strand, type, name):
     56..2568    +  promoter       Ac5 promoter: Drosophila melanogaster actin 5C promoter
   2678..2704    +  CDS            3xHA (fragment): three tandem HA epitope tags
   2723..5752    +  CDS            4E-T: 4ET_DROME - Experimental evidence at protein level: Swiss-Prot protein existence level 1. eIF4E1-binding protein that regulates translation and stability of mRNAs in processing bodies (P-bodies) (By similarity). Probably plays a role in P-bodies to coordinate the storage of translationally inactive mRNAs in the cytoplasm and prevent their degradation (By similarity). Acts as a binding platform for multiple RNA-binding proteins. Required for the formation of P-bodies (By similarity). From Drosophila melanogaster (Fruit fly).
   5792..5833    +  CDS            V5 tag: epitope tag from simian virus 5
   5933..6067    -  polyA_signal   SV40 poly(A) signal: SV40 polyadenylation signal
   6090..6174    -  CDS            large T antigen (fragment): large T antigen from SV40 (simian virus 40)
   6175..6645    +  CDS            TcR (fragment): tetracycline efflux protein; tet; confers resistance to tetracycline
   6689..7277    -  rep_origin     ori: high-copy-number ColE1/pMB1/pBR322/pUC origin of replication
   7448..8308    -  CDS            AmpR: β-lactamase; bla; confers resistance to ampicillin, carbenicillin, and related antibiotics
   8309..8413    -  promoter       AmpR promoter: bla
>Addgene plasmid #147582 | pAc5.1B-lambdaN-HA-Dm4E-T-NRE90AAA_T | depositor full sequence | sequence record 290029 | Full Sequence
CTTCAAGGAATTAATTCTATATTCTAAAAACACAAATGATACTTCTAAAAAAAATCATGAATGGCATCAA
CTCTGAATCAAATCTTTGCAGATGCACCTACTTCTCATTTCCACTGTCACATCATTTTTCCAGATCTCGC
TGCCTGTTATGTGGCCCACAAACCAAGACACGTTTTATGGCCATTAAAGCTGGCTGATCGTCGCCAAACA
CCAAATACATATCAATATGTACATTCGAGAAAGAAGCGATCAAAGAAGCGTCTTCGGGCGAGTAGGAGAA
TGCGGAGGAGAAGGAGAACGAGCTGATCTAGTATCTCTCCACAATCCAATGCCAACTGACCAACTGGCCA
TATTCGGAGCAATTTGAAGCCAATTTCCATCGCCTGGCGATCGCTCCATTCTTGGCTATATGTTTTTCAC
CGTTCCCGGGGCCATTTTCAAAGACTCGTCGGTAAGATAAGATTGTGTCACTCGCTGTCTCTCTTCATTT
GTCGAAGAATGCTGAGGAATTTCGCGATGACGTCGGCGAGTATTTTGAAGAATGAGAATAATTTGTATTT
ATACGAAAATCAGTTAGTGGAATTTTCTACAAAAACATGTTATCTATAGATAATTTTGTTGCAAAATATG
TTGACTATGACAAAGATTGTATGTATATACCTTTAATGTATTCTCATTTTCTTATGTATTTATAATGGCA
ATGATGATACTGATGATATTTTAAGATGATGCCAGACCACAGGCTGATTTCTGCGTCTTTTGCCGAACGC
AGTGCATGTGCGGTTGTTGTTTTTTGGAATAGTTTCAATTTTCGGACTGTCCGCTTTGATTTCAGTTTCT
TGGCTTATTCAAAAAGCAAAGTAAAGCCAAAAAAGCGAGATGGCAATACCAAATGCGGCAAAACGGTAGT
GGAAGGAAAGGGGTGCGGGGCAGCGGAAGGAAGGGTGGGGCGGGGCGTGGCGGGGTCTGTGGCTGGGCGC
GACGTCACCGACGTTGGAGCCACTCCTTTGACCATGTGTGCGTGTGTGTATTATTCGTGTCTCGCCACTC
GCCGGTTGTTTTTTTCTTTTTATCTCGCTCTCTCTAGCGCCATCTCGTACGCATGCTCAACGCACCGCAT
GTTGCCGTGTCCTTTATGCGTCATTTTGGCTCGAAATAGGCAATTATTTAAACAAAGATTAGTCAACGAA
AACGCTAAAATAAATAAGTCTACAATATGGTTACTTATTGCCATGTGTGTGCAGCCAACGATAGCAACAA
AAGCAACAACACAGTGGCTTTCCCTCTTTCACTTTTTGTTTGCAAGCGCGTGCGAGCAAGACGGCACGAC
CGGCAAACGCAATTACGCTGACAAAGAGCAGACGAAGTTTTGGCCGAAAAACATCAAGGCGCCTGATACG
AATGCATTTGCAATAACAATTGCGATATTTAATATTGTTTATGAAGCTGTTTGACTTCAAAACACACAAA
AAAAAAAATAAAACAAATTATTTGAAAGAGAATTAGGAATCGGACAGCTTATCGTTACGGGCTAACAGCA
CACCGAGACGAAATAGCTTACCTGACGTCACAGCCTCTGGAAGAACTGCCGCCAAGCAGAGAGAGAGAGA
AAAAGAGGGAGAGCAGCTTAGACCGCATGTGCTTGTGTGTGAGGCGTCTCTCTCTTCGTCTCCTGTTTGC
GCAAACGCATAGACTGCACTGAGAAAATCGATTACCTATTTTTTATGAATGAATATTTGCACTATTACTA
TTCAAAACTATTAAGATAGCAATCACATTCAATAGCCAAATACTATACCACCTGAGCGATGCAACGAAAT
GATCAATTTGAGCAAAAATGCTGCATATTTAGGACGGCATCATTATAGAAATGCTTCTTGCTGTGTACTT
TTCTCTCGTCTGGCAGCTGTTTCGCCGTTATTGTTAAAACCGGCTTAAGTTAGGTGTGTTTTCTACGACT
AGTGATGCCCCTACTAGAAGATGTGTGTTGCACAAATGTCCCTGAATAACCAATTTGAAGTGCAGATAGC
AGTAAACGTAAGCTAATATGAATATTATTTAACTGTAATGTTTTAATATCGCTGGACATTACTAATAAAC
CCACTATAAACACATGTACATATGTATGTTTTGGCATACAATGAGTAGTTGGGGAAAAAATGTGTAAAAG
CACCGTGACCATCACAGCATAAAGATAACCAGCTGAAGTATCGAATATGAGTAACCCCCAAATTGAATCA
CATGCCGCAACTGATAGGACCCATGGAAGTACACTCTTCATGGCGATATACAAGACACACACAAGCACGA
ACACCCAGTTGCGGAGGAAATTCTCCGTAAATGAAAACCCAATCGGCGAACAATTCATACCCATATATGG
TAAAAGTTTTGAACGCGACTTGAGAGCGGAGAGCATTGCGGCTGATAAGGTTTTAGCGCTAAGCGGGCTT
TATAAAACGGGCTGCGGGACCAGTTTTCATATCACTACCGTTTGAGTTCTTGTGCTGTGTGGATACTCCT
CCCGACACAAAGCCGCTCCATCAGCCAGCAGTCGTCTAATCCAGAGACCCCGGATCGGGGTACCAACATG
GACGCACAAACACGACGACGTGAGCGTCGCGCTGAGAAACAAGCTCAATGGAAAGCTGCAAACGGTGGAT
CTCCTCCACATATGGCTTACCCATACGATGTTCCAGATTACGCTCCTCCAAGCTTGAATTCTATGGATAC
ATCAAAGATTAGTGCCAGGTACTCGAAAGTAGACCTGTTAGCTCTAAGATATGAAGGTAAAAGTCGACAG
CGCCCGCAATGTTCAACACGACTTGAATTGCAGACGCTAGGTTTTTGGAAAATTAATCTGAACACAGCTG
CGTTAACCGTGTCCAGCGCCTATTCTAATCAAAACAAGAATCGACTTTCTCCAGAAGCAGATAACTCGAG
CTTAATTTGTTCCAATAGTAGCTCAATAAGTTCACGTCGCGCTATGAGAGCTGCAGCTCGGGCAAACAAC
TATTACCAGCGCTTCGTACCTACCGATTCTCTTCTAATAAGTGGGGAGGATAAAGATAAGGATGCGCTTT
CTCATGGACAGCCCTATAAGTCGAATATCATCGATCACCGTAGCATATCATCTTCACATTTAATGCCGGC
ATTTGCAAAGAGGCGTTTTGTCATATCGAAAGGCAGCAACAGCGAGGAAAGCAACGAGGGGATAAACACT
TGTGCAAGCAAGGGCAAGGCAGCCAGTTCGCCTAGCCGTAAGGGTAGCGAGTTGGATACTGCTGAGACAT
GTTTGAATTTTGTTCAGCCGGATCACGACCAATGCATGTCATCTTCACCTACATTTTCAACATCCCGCCA
AGAAAGGCGGATTGGTAGCGGTCGGCTGTTGCCAAGAAGTGATAATTGGGATTACAAAAACGAAAAGACC
GTAGAAGCCAGCATTGAGAATGAAAAGGAAACATCTCCAAATGGATCTGGAAGTACAAGCAGTCTTAATC
AGCACAATCAAAGCCAACATCGTTCTCGAACATTCAGTGGAAGGTTAGTTGAACGTGTTCCCGAAGTCAC
AGATCGTCGTTTTCAATATGACTCCAAAAAGTCTTTTGATCGTCAGGGAATTAATAATCGACGCATTTCT
GGTAAGGAGCCTTTCAGTACTCAAAGCCGAAGCAAGCGTGGCAATTCCTATCTCATTCACGAAGAACCTG
AATGGTTCAGTGCAGGACCTAAATCACAGCTAGAAACTATTGATCTACACGGGTTTGAAGACCTGGAAAA
AAACGAAGAGCGATCCGTAACTGAAGATAAAAATAATCAAATTCAACAACTTGATAAAAATTTAGACGCG
CAAGCAAGCAAAGATGAAGCTTCGATGAGAAACAGCAATGATAGTTTAAATTTCCGCGAAGTCATTCCAA
GTGATGAAAAGAAGCACACTGACGAAAATGTAGTGACTTCTATTCAAAACTCAACAGATCTCGGCCATCC
CAATAAAAACAAACCAATTCAGATGCAGCCCAGTCAGAATCCTGAAAGTGAATTTAATTTTGATGCCTTT
CTTAATATGCATCCCTTGGATAATTCCGTTTTGAGTAATGATGAAACTGGAAAAAGTGACTCAAAAGGAA
CATCCCGTTTTAGCCGATGGTTTCGACAAAAAGAAGCTGCAAATAATAATGAGTTTCCAGGGTTTCGGGA
ATCGCATGCTCAAGAAAAACGTGGTATTCCAAGTGTTAAGGATCTGGAAGCTCAAATGATAAAAGTGGAT
ATGAGGACTGATTTAATAAATCCAATAGCAGGGTCATTATGTCAGACAGTGCAAATGGAAAAACCTATTG
CTAGAGACACTGAGGCATTCAAAAAACTTTTGCAACAGTTGGGTTCTCAAGCCAGGCAGCATCATCCATG
CAACGACGATTGTCGTACAATAAACCTCTCAAATATAGCAAATCATGTACACCTTGAGTCAAAATTACAT
CAAAAAATAAATGATGGTCATTTGCAGCAACCAGAGTTAAGTGTTAACGTGCCAACCATGCCAACTAGTA
GTCATGTATTTTTGCAAAAGCGTTTGGAAATCCAACATTTAATTCAAAGACTTCATTGTGGAGACGTTTC
ACATGATTTTTTGGAAAAAGAATTGGATAATCCCAGCACCCCAGCAGCCACAAAGGATGTCATTGCCACA
GTGTTGAATGAATATTCTCATTCTAAAAGAAATCCGGTGGTCACAGGCGATCCCAATATTTTTACCCAAC
AATCGTTTCTTCAGCCTCAATCAGTCCATCAGCACTACTCTCAAGAATTGCATTCGCAAAATACTGCTAA
CCATACGATTAATCAGCTAATTTCCCACGGTAACTCTCCAACTCCGTTGGCATTTACTCCTACTTCAGTT
TTAAGAAAAATGACAGCCGATAAGGATACGCAATCACCAAGCACTTATTGTCAGAACCCACAATATCATG
TACACCAACAAAATGCCAAGCAAGTCGGTACTCGTGAGAACGTACTTGAGCCACAGCTGACCGCAACAAT
GGCTGTACAGCCCCGAATGATATTAGGCGGTGGAAACTTTGCCATTGGCCAAAACAATCAACATTTGTCT
CCCAACATGTCACAAAGTCGTAATCAACAAGTGTTAAAGTGGACTTCTGGCAATATGCAAATGGTCCACG
GAAAAACATTTGGCCGACCTATTCTGAAAGGAGGTCTTAATTCAATGCCGCATTCCAATTCTGCACTTCC
TTTTACTGCCCATAAAATTGAAATGCAACCCATTCATCAACCACATCTACAGCAGCAGCAACATAGATTT
AAAGCAGTTCAATCTGTGGAATCAAATCTGAATACCGAAAGTGTTCACCAAAACATTACATCTCCTGTTG
GATGGCACCAACTTTACATGCAACATCAGCAACAACATCATCACACACGACAGCAGCTTAGTCAAAGAGT
GATTTATGGAGAAATGCACCGTCAATCAAATCCACAAATGTCTCCGCCAGTCCCAGGTTTTTCTGACAGC
TCCGATTCCGGTAATGTGATCAAAGCAAACAGCCTCACATCTCCTAGCTACCAGAGAGATGAGAGGATTT
CATCACCAACCAATCAATTGGCGCAATGGTTTTCCCCTGAGCTTCTTGCAAAAGCCTCTGCTGGAAAACT
GCCACTTTTAAATGTGAACCAAGCACTCAGTTTGGAAGAATTTGAACGAAGCATTCAACATTCCTCAGGC
GTCGTGCATAACTAAGGCGGCCGCTCGAGTCTAGAGGGCCCGCGGTTCGAAGGTAAGCCTATCCCTAACC
CTCTCCTCGGTCTCGATTCTACGCGTACCGGTCATCATCACCATCACCATTGAGTTTAAACCCGCTGATC
AGCCTCGACTGTGCCTTCTAAGGCCTGAGCTCGCTGATCAGCCTCGATCGAGGATCCAGACATGATAAGA
TACATTGATGAGTTTGGACAAACCACAACTAGAATGCAGTGAAAAAAATGCTTTATTTGTGAAATTTGTG
ATGCTATTGCTTTATTTGTAACCATTATAAGCTGCAATAAACAAGTTAACAACAACAATTGCATTCATTT
TATGTTTCAGGTTCAGGGGGAGGTGTGGGAGGTTTTTTAAAGCAAGTAAAACCTCTACAAATGTGGTATG
GCTGATTATGATCAGTCGACCGATGCCCTTGAGAGCCTTCAACCCAGTCAGCTCCTTCCGGTGGGCGCGG
GGCATGACTATCGTCGCCGCACTTATGACTGTCTTCTTTATCATGCAACTCGTAGGACAGGTGCCGGCAG
CGCTCTGGGTCATTTTCGGCGAGGACCGCTTTCGCTGGAGCGCGACGATGATCGGCCTGTCGCTTGCGGT
ATTCGGAATCTTGCACGCCCTCGCTCAAGCCTTCGTCACTGGTCCCGCCACCAAACGTTTCGGCGAGAAG
CAGGCCATTATCGCCGGCATGGCGGCCGACGCGCTGGGCTACGTCTTGCTGGCGTTCGCGACGCGAGGCT
GGATGGCCTTCCCCATTATGATTCTTCTCGCTTCCGGCGGCATCGGGATGCCCGCGTTGCAGGCCATGCT
GTCCAGGCAGGTAGATGACGACCATCAGGGACAGCTTCAAGGATCGCTCGCGGCTCTTACCAGCCAGCAA
AAGGCCAGGAACCGTAAAAAGGCCGCGTTGCTGGCGTTTTTCCATAGGCTCCGCCCCCCTGACGAGCATC
ACAAAAATCGACGCTCAAGTCAGAGGTGGCGAAACCCGACAGGACTATAAAGATACCAGGCGTTTCCCCC
TGGAAGCTCCCTCGTGCGCTCTCCTGTTCCGACCCTGCCGCTTACCGGATACCTGTCCGCCTTTCTCCCT
TCGGGAAGCGTGGCGCTTTCTCAATGCTCACGCTGTAGGTATCTCAGTTCGGTGTAGGTCGTTCGCTCCA
AGCTGGGCTGTGTGCACGAACCCCCCGTTCAGCCCGACCGCTGCGCCTTATCCGGTAACTATCGTCTTGA
GTCCAACCCGGTAAGACACGACTTATCGCCACTGGCAGCAGCCACTGGTAACAGGATTAGCAGAGCGAGG
TATGTAGGCGGTGCTACAGAGTTCTTGAAGTGGTGGCCTAACTACGGCTACACTAGAAGGACAGTATTTG
GTATCTGCGCTCTGCTGAAGCCAGTTACCTTCGGAAAAAGAGTTGGTAGCTCTTGATCCGGCAAACAAAC
CACCGCTGGTAGCGGTGGTTTTTTTGTTTGCAAGCAGCAGATTACGCGCAGAAAAAAAGGATCTCAAGAA
GATCCTTTGATCTTTTCTACGGGGTCTGACGCTCAGTGGAACGAAAACTCACGTTAAGGGATTTTGGTCA
TGAGATTATCAAAAAGGATCTTCACCTAGATCCTTTTAAATTAAAAATGAAGTTTTAAATCAATCTAAAG
TATATATGAGTAAACTTGGTCTGACAGTTACCAATGCTTAATCAGTGAGGCACCTATCTCAGCGATCTGT
CTATTTCGTTCATCCATAGTTGCCTGACTCCCCGTCGTGTAGATAACTACGATACGGGAGGGCTTACCAT
CTGGCCCCAGTGCTGCAATGATACCGCGAGACCCACGCTCACCGGCTCCAGATTTATCAGCAATAAACCA
GCCAGCCGGAAGGGCCGAGCGCAGAAGTGGTCCTGCAACTTTATCCGCCTCCATCCAGTCTATTAATTGT
TGCCGGGAAGCTAGAGTAAGTAGTTCGCCAGTTAATAGTTTGCGCAACGTTGTTGCCATTGCTGCAGGCA
TCGTGGTGTCACGCTCGTCGTTTGGTATGGCTTCATTCAGCTCCGGTTCCCAACGATCAAGGCGAGTTAC
ATGATCCCCCATGTTGTGCAAAAAAGCGGTTAGCTCCTTCGGTCCTCCGATCGTTGTCAGAAGTAAGTTG
GCCGCAGTGTTATCACTCATGGTTATGGCAGCACTGCATAATTCTCTTACTGTCATGCCATCCGTAAGAT
GCTTTTCTGTGACTGGTGAGTACTCAACCAAGTCATTCTGAGAATAGTGTATGCGGCGACCGAGTTGCTC
TTGCCCGGCGTCAACACGGGATAATACCGCGCCACATAGCAGAACTTTAAAAGTGCTCATCATTGGAAAA
CGTTCTTCGGGGCGAAAACTCTCAAGGATCTTACCGCTGTTGAGATCCAGTTCGATGTAACCCACTCGTG
CACCCAACTGATCTTCAGCATCTTTTACTTTCACCAGCGTTTCTGGGTGAGCAAAAACAGGAAGGCAAAA
TGCCGCAAAAAAGGGAATAAGGGCGACACGGAAATGTTGAATACTCATACTCTTCCTTTTTCAATATTAT
TGAAGCATTTATCAGGGTTATTGTCTCATGAGCGGATACATATTTGAATGTATTTAGAAAAATAAACAAA
TAGGGGTTCCGCGCACATTTCCCCGAAAAGTGCCACCTGACGTCTAAGAAACCATTATTATCATGACATT
AACCTATAAAAATAGGCGTATCACGAGGCCCTTTCGT
